Addgene plasmid #163912: pET28a-gp32-H6
Purpose: Expresses T4 gp32 for bacterial expression and affinity purification
Depositing lab: Paul Freemont. Depositing organization: Imperial College London. Publication: A Multiplexed Cas13-Based Assay with Point-of-Care Attributes for Simultaneous COVID-19 Diagnosis and Variant Surveillance. Patchsung M, Homchan A, Aphicho K, Suraritdechachai S, Wanitchanon T, Pattama A, Sappakhaw K, Meesawat P, Wongsatit T, Athipanyasilp A, Jantarug K, Athipanyasilp N, Buahom J, Visanpattanasin S, Niljianskul N, Chaiyen P, Tinikul R, Wichukchinda N, Mahasirimongkol S, Sirijatuphat R, Angkasekwinai N, Crone MA, Freemont PS, Joung J, Ladha A, Abudayyeh O, Gootenberg J, Zhang F, Chewapreecha C, Chanarat S, Horthongkham N, Pakotiprapha D, Uttamapinant C. CRISPR J. 2022 Nov 11. doi: 10.1089/crispr.2022.0048. PubMed 36367987.
Backbone
  Vector backbone: pET28a
  Backbone manufacturer: Novagen
  Backbone size w/o insert (bp): 5369
  Total vector size (bp): 6121
  Modifications to backbone: Remove N terminal His tag
  Vector type: Bacterial Expression
Growth in bacteria
  Bacterial resistance: Kanamycin, 50 μg/mL
  Growth temperature: 37°C
  Growth strain: DH5alpha
  Copy number: High Copy
Gene/Insert
  Gene/Insert name: gp32
  Species: Enterobacteria phage T4
  Insert size (bp): 903
  Promoter: T7 promoter
  Tag / fusion protein: His (C terminal on insert)
  Cloning method: Restriction Enzyme; 5′ cloning site BsaI (destroyed during cloning); 3′ cloning site BsaI (destroyed during cloning)
  Sequencing primers: 5′ TAATACGACTCACTATAGGG; 3′ GCTAGTTATTGCTCAGCGG
Terms and licenses: Academic/Nonprofit Terms; Industry Terms: Not Available to Industry
How to cite: pET28a-gp32-H6 was a gift from Paul Freemont (Addgene plasmid # 163912 ; http://n2t.net/addgene:163912 ; RRID:Addgene_163912)
