[The description below was written by a language model from this plasmid's Addgene catalogue record and pLannotate feature annotations shown in this document.]
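Description:
pET28a-gp32-H6 is a 6,121 bp bacterial expression plasmid built on the Novagen pET28a backbone, modified to remove the vector's N-terminal His tag. It is propagated in E. coli under kanamycin selection (aph(3')-Ia, KanR) and replicates from a ColE1/pMB1-type origin. The annotation also shows the bom region and rop gene typical of pBR322-derived pET vectors, although the catalogue lists the plasmid as high copy. An f1 origin is present as well. The short tetracycline-resistance fragments, the AmpR promoter fragment, the lac promoter hit upstream of the RBS and a predicted E. coli ORF spanning the numbering origin appear to be backbone remnants or automated annotation matches rather than functional parts of the design.

The payload is the 903 bp gene 32 of Enterobacteria phage T4. It encodes gp32, the single-stranded DNA-binding protein that coats ssDNA during phage replication, recombination and repair. The coding sequence was inserted by BsaI-based cloning that destroyed both sites. It sits downstream of a T7 promoter with an adjacent lac operator and the T7 gene 10 ribosome binding site. It is fused directly at its C terminus to a 6xHis tag and is followed by the T7 terminator. A plasmid-borne lacI gene with its own promoter supplies repressor, so transcription stays low until induction with IPTG in a host that provides T7 RNA polymerase.

The stated purpose is bacterial production and affinity purification of T4 gp32, with the His tag allowing capture on immobilized metal resin. The associated publication describes a multiplexed Cas13-based assay for COVID-19 diagnosis and variant surveillance, but the record does not say what role the purified protein plays in that work.
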