Features (pLannotate 1.2.2; 19 found; start..end, strand, type, name):
    306..597     -  CDS            TcR (fragment): tetracycline efflux protein; tet; confers resistance to tetracycline
    612..633     -  protein_bind   CAP binding site: CAP binding activates transcription in the presence of cAMP. E. coli catabolite activator protein
    646..1728    -  CDS            lacI: lac repressor; lacI; The lac repressor binds to the lac operator to inhibit transcription in E. coli. This inhibition can be relieved by adding lactose or isopropyl-β-D-thiogalactopyranoside (IPTG).
   1729..1806    -  promoter       lacI promoter: lacI
   1814..2093    -  CDS            TcR (fragment): tetracycline efflux protein; tet; confers resistance to tetracycline
   2115..2133    +  promoter       T7 promoter: promoter for bacteriophage T7 RNA polymerase
   2134..2158    +  protein_bind   lac operator: The lac repressor binds to the lac operator to inhibit transcription in E. coli. This inhibition can be relieved by adding lactose or isopropyl-β-D-thiogalactopyranoside (IPTG). lac repressor encoded by lacI
   2167..2196    +  promoter       lac promoter: promoter for the E. coli lac operon
   2216..2238    +  RBS            RBS: efficient ribosome binding site from bacteriophage T7 gene 10 (Olins and Rangwala, 1989)
   2246..3148    +  CDS            32: SSB_BPT4 - Also known as ssb. Experimental evidence at protein level: Swiss-Prot protein existence level 1. Single-stranded DNA-binding protein that participates in viral DNA replication, recombination, and repair (Probable). Coats the lagging-strand ssDNA as the replication fork advances (PubMed:9079662). Stimulates the activities of viral DNA polymerase and DnaB-like SF4 replicative helicase, probably via its interaction with the helicase assembly factor (PubMed:14871889). Together with DnaB-like SF4 replicative helicase and the helicase assembly factor, promotes pairing of two homologous DN
   3149..3165    +  CDS            6xHis (fragment): 6xHis affinity tag
   3184..3231    +  terminator     T7 terminator: transcription terminator for bacteriophage T7 RNA polymerase
   3268..3696    +  rep_origin     f1 ori (sequence partly withheld): f1 bacteriophage origin of replication; arrow indicates direction of (+) strand synthesis
   3749..3806    +  promoter       AmpR promoter (fragment): bla
   3815..4630    -  CDS            KanR: aminoglycoside phosphotransferase; aph(3')-Ia; confers resistance to kanamycin in bacteria or G418 (Geneticin®) in eukaryotes
   4752..5340    +  rep_origin     ori: high-copy-number ColE1/pMB1/pBR322/pUC origin of replication
   5526..5665    -  misc_feature   bom: basis of mobility region from pBR322
   5767..5958    -  CDS            rop: Rop protein, which maintains plasmids at low copy number; rop
   5975..234     +  CDS            YPB1_ECOLX (across the origin): Protein predicted: Swiss-Prot protein existence level 4. From Escherichia coli.
>Addgene plasmid #163912 | pET28a-gp32-H6 | addgene full sequence | sequence record 322668 | Addgene NGS Result
ATCACTCAGGGTCAATGCCAGCGCTTCGTTAATACAGATGTAGGTGTTCCACAGGGTAGCCAGCAGCATC
CTGCGATGCAGATCCGGAACATAATGGTGCAGGGCGCTGACTTCCGCGTTTCCAGACTTTACGAAACACG
GAAACCGAAGACCATTCATGTTGTTGCTCAGGTCGCAGACGTTTTGCAGCAGCAGTCGCTTCACGTTCGC
TCGCGTATCGGTGATTCATTCTGCTAACCAGTAAGGCAACCCCGCCAGCCTAGCCGGGTCCTCAACGACA
GGAGCACGATCATGCGCACCCGTGGGGCCGCCATGCCGGCGATAATGGCCTGCTTCTCGCCGAAACGTTT
GGTGGCGGGACCAGTGACGAAGGCTTGAGCGAGGGCGTGCAAGATTCCGAATACCGCAAGCGACAGGCCG
ATCATCGTCGCGCTCCAGCGAAAGCGGTCCTCGCCGAAAATGACCCAGAGCGCTGCCGGCACCTGTCCTA
CGAGTTGCATGATAAAGAAGACAGTCATAAGTGCGGCGACGATAGTCATGCCCCGCGCCCACCGGAAGGA
GCTGACTGGGTTGAAGGCTCTCAAGGGCATCGGTCGAGATCCCGGTGCCTAATGAGTGAGCTAACTTACA
TTAATTGCGTTGCGCTCACTGCCCGCTTTCCAGTCGGGAAACCTGTCGTGCCAGCTGCATTAATGAATCG
GCCAACGCGCGGGGAGAGGCGGTTTGCGTATTGGGCGCCAGGGTGGTTTTTCTTTTCACCAGTGAGACGG
GCAACAGCTGATTGCCCTTCACCGCCTGGCCCTGAGAGAGTTGCAGCAAGCGGTCCACGCTGGTTTGCCC
CAGCAGGCGAAAATCCTGTTTGATGGTGGTTAACGGCGGGATATAACATGAGCTGTCTTCGGTATCGTCG
TATCCCACTACCGAGATATCCGCACCAACGCGCAGCCCGGACTCGGTAATGGCGCGCATTGCGCCCAGCG
CCATCTGATCGTTGGCAACCAGCATCGCAGTGGGAACGATGCCCTCATTCAGCATTTGCATGGTTTGTTG
AAAACCGGACATGGCACTCCAGTCGCCTTCCCGTTCCGCTATCGGCTGAATTTGATTGCGAGTGAGATAT
TTATGCCAGCCAGCCAGACGCAGACGCGCCGAGACAGAACTTAATGGGCCCGCTAACAGCGCGATTTGCT
GGTGACCCAATGCGACCAGATGCTCCACGCCCAGTCGCGTACCGTCTTCATGGGAGAAAATAATACTGTT
GATGGGTGTCTGGTCAGAGACATCAAGAAATAACGCCGGAACATTAGTGCAGGCAGCTTCCACAGCAATG
GCATCCTGGTCATCCAGCGGATAGTTAATGATCAGCCCACTGACGCGTTGCGCGAGAAGATTGTGCACCG
CCGCTTTACAGGCTTCGACGCCGCTTCGTTCTACCATCGACACCACCACGCTGGCACCCAGTTGATCGGC
GCGAGATTTAATCGCCGCGACAATTTGCGACGGCGCGTGCAGGGCCAGACTGGAGGTGGCAACGCCAATC
AGCAACGACTGTTTGCCCGCCAGTTGTTGTGCCACGCGGTTGGGAATGTAATTCAGCTCCGCCATCGCCG
CTTCCACTTTTTCCCGCGTTTTCGCAGAAACGTGGCTGGCCTGGTTCACCACGCGGGAAACGGTCTGATA
AGAGACACCGGCATACTCTGCGACATCGTATAACGTTACTGGTTTCACATTCACCACCCTGAATTGACTC
TCTTCCGGGCGCTATCATGCCATACCGCGAAAGGTTTTGCGCCATTCGATGGTGTCCGGGATCTCGACGC
TCTCCCTTATGCGACTCCTGCATTAGGAAGCAGCCCAGTAGTAGGTTGAGGCCGTTGAGCACCGCCGCCG
CAAGGAATGGTGCATGCAAGGAGATGGCGCCCAACAGTCCCCCGGCCACGGGGCCTGCCACCATACCCAC
GCCGAAACAAGCGCTCATGAGCCCGAAGTGGCGAGCCCGATCTTCCCCATCGGTGATGTCGGCGATATAG
GCGCCAGCAACCGCACCTGTGGCGCCGGTGATGCCGGCCACGATGCGTCCGGCGTAGAGGATCGAGATCT
CGATCCCGCGAAATTAATACGACTCACTATAGGGGAATTGTGAGCGGATAACAATTCCCCTCTAGATTTA
CACTTTATGCTTCCGGCTCGTATGTTTCTAGAGAATTCAAATAATTTTGTTTAACTTTAAGAAGGAGATT
TAAATATGTTCAAACGTAAAAGCACCGCAGAACTGGCAGCACAGATGGCAAAACTGAATGGTAATAAAGG
TTTTAGCAGCGAGGATAAAGGTGAGTGGAAACTGAAACTGGATAATGCCGGTAATGGTCAGGCAGTTATT
CGTTTTCTGCCGAGCAAAAATGATGAACAGGCACCGTTTGCAATTCTGGTGAATCATGGTTTCAAAAAGA
ACGGCAAATGGTACATTGAAACCTGTAGCAGCACCCATGGTGATTATGATAGCTGTCCGGTTTGTCAGTA
TATCAGCAAAAACGATCTGTACAACACCGATAACAAAGAATACAGCCTGGTTAAACGCAAAACCAGCTAT
TGGGCAAATATTCTGGTTGTTAAAGATCCGGCAGCACCGGAAAATGAAGGTAAAGTTTTCAAATATCGCT
TTGGCAAGAAGATCTGGGATAAAATCAATGCCATGATTGCCGTTGATGTGGAAATGGGTGAAACACCGGT
TGATGTTACCTGTCCGTGGGAAGGTGCAAATTTTGTTCTGAAAGTTAAACAGGTGAGCGGCTTCAGCAAT
TATGATGAAAGCAAATTTCTGAACCAGAGCGCCATTCCGAATATCGATGATGAATCATTTCAGAAAGAAC
TGTTCGAGCAGATGGTTGATCTGAGCGAAATGACCAGCAAAGACAAATTCAAAAGCTTCGAAGAACTGAA
CACGAAATTTGGTCAGGTTATGGGCACCGCAGTTATGGGTGGTGCAGCAGCAACCGCAGCAAAAAAAGCA
GATAAAGTTGCAGATGATCTGGATGCCTTTAACGTGGATGATTTTAACACCAAAACCGAGGATGATTTCA
TGAGCAGCAGCAGCGGTAGCAGCAGCTCAGCAGATGATACCGATCTGGACGATCTGCTGAATGATCTGCA
CCATCACCATCACCACTAACCGCTGAGCAATAACTAGCATAACCCCTTGGGGCCTCTAAACGGGTCTTGA
GGGGTTTTTTGCTGAAAGGAGGAACTATATCCGGATTGGCGAATGGG
[124 nt withheld, positions 3268-3391]
C
[91 nt withheld, positions 3393-3483]
A
[49 nt withheld, positions 3485-3533]
CCTTTGACGTTGGAGTCCACGTTCTTT
[37 nt withheld, positions 3561-3597]
ACCCTATCTCGGTCTATTCTTTTGATTTATAAGGGATTTTGCCGATTTCGGCCTATTGGTTAAAAAATGA
GCTGATTTAACAAAAATTTAACGCGAATTTTAACAAAATATTAACGCTTACAATTTAGGTGGCACTTTTC
GGGGAAATGTGCGCGGAACCCCTATTTGTTTATTTTTCTAAATACATTCAAATATGTATCCGCTCATGAA
TTAATTCTTAGAAAAACTCATCGAGCATCAAATGAAACTGCAATTTATTCATATCAGGATTATCAATACC
ATATTTTTGAAAAAGCCGTTTCTGTAATGAAGGAGAAAACTCACCGAGGCAGTTCCATAGGATGGCAAGA
TCCTGGTATCGGTCTGCGATTCCGACTCGTCCAACATCAATACAACCTATTAATTTCCCCTCGTCAAAAA
TAAGGTTATCAAGTGAGAAATCACCATGAGTGACGACTGAATCCGGTGAGAATGGCAAAAGTTTATGCAT
TTCTTTCCAGACTTGTTCAACAGGCCAGCCATTACGCTCGTCATCAAAATCACTCGCATCAACCAAACCG
TTATTCATTCGTGATTGCGCCTGAGCGAGACGAAATACGCGATCGCTGTTAAAAGGACAATTACAAACAG
GAATCGAATGCAACCGGCGCAGGAACACTGCCAGCGCATCAACAATATTTTCACCTGAATCAGGATATTC
TTCTAATACCTGGAATGCTGTTTTCCCGGGGATCGCAGTGGTGAGTAACCATGCATCATCAGGAGTACGG
ATAAAATGCTTGATGGTCGGAAGAGGCATAAATTCCGTCAGCCAGTTTAGTCTGACCATCTCATCTGTAA
CATCATTGGCAACGCTACCTTTGCCATGTTTCAGAAACAACTCTGGCGCATCGGGCTTCCCATACAATCG
ATAGATTGTCGCACCTGATTGCCCGACATTATCGCGAGCCCATTTATACCCATATAAATCAGCATCCATG
TTGGAATTTAATCGCGGCCTAGAGCAAGACGTTTCCCGTTGAATATGGCTCATAACACCCCTTGTATTAC
TGTTTATGTAAGCAGACAGTTTTATTGTTCATGACCAAAATCCCTTAACGTGAGTTTTCGTTCCACTGAG
CGTCAGACCCCGTAGAAAAGATCAAAGGATCTTCTTGAGATCCTTTTTTTCTGCGCGTAATCTGCTGCTT
GCAAACAAAAAAACCACCGCTACCAGCGGTGGTTTGTTTGCCGGATCAAGAGCTACCAACTCTTTTTCCG
AAGGTAACTGGCTTCAGCAGAGCGCAGATACCAAATACTGTCCTTCTAGTGTAGCCGTAGTTAGGCCACC
ACTTCAAGAACTCTGTAGCACCGCCTACATACCTCGCTCTGCTAATCCTGTTACCAGTGGCTGCTGCCAG
TGGCGATAAGTCGTGTCTTACCGGGTTGGACTCAAGACGATAGTTACCGGATAAGGCGCAGCGGTCGGGC
TGAACGGGGGGTTCGTGCACACAGCCCAGCTTGGAGCGAACGACCTACACCGAACTGAGATACCTACAGC
GTGAGCTATGAGAAAGCGCCACGCTTCCCGAAGGGAGAAAGGCGGACAGGTATCCGGTAAGCGGCAGGGT
CGGAACAGGAGAGCGCACGAGGGAGCTTCCAGGGGGAAACGCCTGGTATCTTTATAGTCCTGTCGGGTTT
CGCCACCTCTGACTTGAGCGTCGATTTTTGTGATGCTCGTCAGGGGGGCGGAGCCTATGGAAAAACGCCA
GCAACGCGGCCTTTTTACGGTTCCTGGCCTTTTGCTGGCCTTTTGCTCACATGTTCTTTCCTGCGTTATC
CCCTGATTCTGTGGATAACCGTATTACCGCCTTTGAGTGAGCTGATACCGCTCGCCGCAGCCGAACGACC
GAGCGCAGCGAGTCAGTGAGCGAGGAAGCGGAAGAGCGCCTGATGCGGTATTTTCTCCTTACGCATCTGT
GCGGTATTTCACACCGCAATGGTGCACTCTCAGTACAATCTGCTCTGATGCCGCATAGTTAAGCCAGTAT
ACACTCCGCTATCGCTACGTGACTGGGTCATGGCTGCGCCCCGACACCCGCCAACACCCGCTGACGCGCC
CTGACGGGCTTGTCTGCTCCCGGCATCCGCTTACAGACAAGCTGTGACCGTCTCCGGGAGCTGCATGTGT
CAGAGGTTTTCACCGTCATCACCGAAACGCGCGAGGCAGCTGCGGTAAAGCTCATCAGCGTGGTCGTGAA
GCGATTCACAGATGTCTGCCTGTTCATCCGCGTCCAGCTCGTTGAGTTTCTCCAGAAGCGTTAATGTCTG
GCTTCTGATAAAGCGGGCCATGTTAAGGGCGGTTTTTTCCTGTTTGGTCACTGATGCCTCCGTGTAAGGG
GGATTTCTGTTCATGGGGGTAATGATACCGATGAAACGAGAGAGGATGCTCACGATACGGGTTACTGATG
ATGAACATGCCCGGTTACTGGAACGTTGTGAGGGTAAACAACTGGCGGTATGGATGCGGCGGGACCAGAG
AAAA
